Addgene plasmid #90095: 6His-MBP-TEV-huAsCpf1
Purpose: Bacterial expression plasmid for protein purification
Depositing lab: Feng Zhang. Depositing organization: Broad Institute. Publication: Multiplex gene editing by CRISPR-Cpf1 using a single crRNA array. Zetsche B, Heidenreich M, Mohanraju P, Fedorova I, Kneppers J, DeGennaro EM, Winblad N, Choudhury SR, Abudayyeh OO, Gootenberg JS, Wu WY, Scott DA, Severinov K, van der Oost J, Zhang F. Nat Biotechnol. 2017 Jan;35(1):31-34. doi: 10.1038/nbt.3737. Epub 2016 Dec 5. PubMed 27918548.
Backbone
  Vector backbone: pET-28
  Backbone size w/o insert (bp): 6643
  Total vector size (bp): 10710
  Vector type: Bacterial Expression
Growth in bacteria
  Bacterial resistance: Ampicillin, 100 μg/mL
  Growth temperature: 37°C
  Growth strain: BL21(DE3)pLysS
  Copy number: Low Copy
Gene/Insert
  Gene/Insert name: huAsCpf1 (alt name: AsCas12a)
  Species: humanized Acidaminococcus sp. BV3L6 Cpf1
  Insert size (bp): 4056
  Tag / fusion protein: 6xHis (N terminal on backbone); MBP (N terminal on insert); TEV site (N terminal on insert); Nucleoplasmin NLS (C terminal on insert); 3xHA (C terminal on insert)
Terms and licenses: Academic/Nonprofit Terms; Industry Terms: Not Available to Industry
Depositor comments: Note: a Flag-AviTag containing fragment follows the insert (between the XhoI and HindIII sites) but this sequence is not translated.
How to cite: 6His-MBP-TEV-huAsCpf1 was a gift from Feng Zhang (Addgene plasmid # 90095 ; http://n2t.net/addgene:90095 ; RRID:Addgene_90095)
