[The description below was written by a language model from this plasmid's Addgene catalogue record and the feature table of its GenBank file.]
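Description:
6His-MBP-TEV-huAsCpf1 is a bacterial expression plasmid of about 10.7 kb, built on a backbone recorded as pET-28 and intended for producing recombinant AsCpf1 (AsCas12a) protein for purification in E. coli. It replicates from a ColE1/pBR322-type origin accompanied by the rop gene and the bom region. This fits the catalogue's low-copy designation, even though the generic origin annotation reads "high-copy". An f1 phage origin is also present. Selection is by ampicillin through the bla gene, which is notable because pET-28 vectors normally carry kanamycin resistance; both the catalogue and the feature table agree on AmpR here.

The expression cassette is driven by a T7 promoter with an adjacent lac operator and the T7 gene 10 ribosome binding site, and it ends at a T7 terminator. A plasmid-borne lacI gene supplies the repressor. Transcription therefore depends on T7 RNA polymerase from a DE3 lysogen host and is induced with IPTG or lactose.

The open reading frame encodes, in order:
- an N-terminal 6xHis tag;
- maltose-binding protein, listed in the catalogue but not annotated in the feature table, where it presumably occupies the unlabelled stretch between the His tag and the thrombin site;
- a thrombin site and a TEV protease site;
- the human codon-optimised Cpf1 from Acidaminococcus sp. BV3L6;
- a C-terminal nucleoplasmin bipartite NLS and a 3xHA epitope tag.

The His and MBP modules allow affinity capture, and MBP commonly aids solubility. TEV cleavage removes these modules to leave NLS- and HA-tagged nuclease. A downstream FLAG–AviTag fragment is annotated, followed by a second 6xHis tag, but the depositor notes that the FLAG–AviTag fragment is not translated. The associated publication concerns multiplex genome editing with Cpf1 and crRNA arrays.
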