LOCUS       Exported 10706 bp ds-DNA circular SYN 12-MAY-2021
DEFINITION  Bacterial expression plasmid for protein purification.
ACCESSION   .
VERSION     .
KEYWORDS    6His-MBP-TEV-huAsCpf1
SOURCE      synthetic DNA construct
  ORGANISM  synthetic DNA construct
REFERENCE   1 (bases 1 to 10706)
  AUTHORS   Zetsche B, Heidenreich M, Mohanraju P, Fedorova I, Kneppers J,
            DeGennaro EM, Winblad N, Choudhury SR, Abudayyeh OO, Gootenberg JS,
            Wu WY, Scott DA, Severinov K, van der Oost J, Zhang F
  TITLE     Multiplex gene editing by CRISPR-Cpf1 using a single crRNA array.
  JOURNAL   Nat Biotechnol. 2017 Jan;35(1):31-34. doi: 10.1038/nbt.3737. Epub
            2016 Dec 5.
  PUBMED    27918548
REFERENCE   2 (bases 1 to 10706)
  AUTHORS   .
  TITLE     Direct Submission
  JOURNAL   Exported May 12, 2021 from SnapGene Server 1.1.58
            http://www.snapgene.com
FEATURES             Location/Qualifiers
     source          1..10706
                     /organism="synthetic DNA construct"
                     /mol_type="other DNA"
     CDS             1334..1525
                     /codon_start=1
                     /gene="rop"
                     /product="Rop protein, which maintains plasmids at low copy
                     number"
                     /label=rop
                     /translation="MTKQEKTALNMARFIRSQTLTLLEKLNELDADEQADICESLHDHA
                     DELYRSCLARFGDDGENL"
     primer_bind     complement(1519..1541)
                     /label=pGEX 3'
                     /note="pGEX vectors, reverse primer"
     misc_feature    1627..1766
                     /label=bom
                     /note="basis of mobility region from pBR322"
     primer_bind     1682..1701
                     /label=pRS-marker
                     /note="pRS vectors, use to sequence yeast selectable
                     marker"
     primer_bind     complement(1781..1798)
                     /label=L4440
                     /note="L4440 vector, forward primer"
     rep_origin      complement(1952..2540)
                     /direction=LEFT
                     /label=ori
                     /note="high-copy-number ColE1/pMB1/pBR322/pUC origin of
                     replication"
     primer_bind     complement(2032..2051)
                     /label=pBR322ori-F
                     /note="pBR322 origin, forward primer"
     CDS             complement(2711..3571)
                     /codon_start=1
                     /gene="bla"
                     /product="beta-lactamase"
                     /label=AmpR
                     /note="confers resistance to ampicillin, carbenicillin, and
                     related antibiotics"
                     /translation="MSIQHFRVALIPFFAAFCLPVFAHPETLVKVKDAEDQLGARVGYI
                     ELDLNSGKILESFRPEERFPMMSTFKVLLCGAVLSRIDAGQEQLGRRIHYSQNDLVEYS
                     PVTEKHLTDGMTVRELCSAAITMSDNTAANLLLTTIGGPKELTAFLHNMGDHVTRLDRW
                     EPELNEAIPNDERDTTMPAAMATTLRKLLTGELLTLASRQQLIDWMEADKVAGPLLRSA
                     LPAGWFIADKSGAGERGSRGIIAALGPDGKPSRIVVIYTTGSQATMDERNRQIAEIGAS
                     LIKHW"
     primer_bind     3334..3353
                     /label=Amp-R
                     /note="Ampicillin resistance gene, reverse primer"
     promoter        complement(3572..3676)
                     /gene="bla"
                     /label=AmpR promoter
     rep_origin      complement(3702..4157)
                     /direction=LEFT
                     /label=f1 ori
                     /note="f1 bacteriophage origin of replication; arrow
                     indicates direction of (+) strand synthesis"
     primer_bind     complement(3839..3860)
                     /label=F1ori-F
                     /note="F1 origin, forward primer"
     primer_bind     4051..4070
                     /label=F1ori-R
                     /note="F1 origin, reverse primer"
     terminator      4194..4241
                     /label=T7 terminator
                     /note="transcription terminator for bacteriophage T7 RNA
                     polymerase"
     primer_bind     4237..4255
                     /label=T7 Term
                     /note="T7 terminator, reverse primer"
     CDS             complement(4308..4325)
                     /codon_start=1
                     /product="6xHis affinity tag"
                     /label=6xHis
                     /translation="HHHHHH"
     CDS             complement(4341..4385)
                     /codon_start=1
                     /product="peptide tag that allows for enzymatic
                     biotinylation"
                     /label=AviTag(TM)
                     /translation="GLNDIFEAQKIEWHE"
     CDS             complement(4386..4409)
                     /codon_start=1
                     /product="FLAG(R) epitope tag, followed by an enterokinase
                     cleavage site"
                     /label=FLAG
                     /translation="DYKDDDDK"
     CDS             complement(4434..4514)
                     /codon_start=1
                     /product="three tandem HA epitope tags"
                     /label=3xHA
                     /translation="YPYDVPDYAYPYDVPDYAYPYDVPDYA"
     CDS             complement(4521..4568)
                     /codon_start=1
                     /product="bipartite nuclear localization signal from
                     nucleoplasmin"
                     /label=nucleoplasmin NLS
                     /translation="KRPAATKKAGQAKKKK"
     CDS             complement(4569..8489)
                     /codon_start=1
                     /product="CRISPR-associated protein from Acidaminococcus
                     sp. BV3L6 (Zetsche et al., 2015)"
                     /label=AsCpf1
                     /translation="MTQFEGFTNLYQVSKTLRFELIPQGKTLKHIQEQGFIEEDKARND
                     HYKELKPIIDRIYKTYADQCLQLVQLDWENLSAAIDSYRKEKTEETRNALIEEQATYRN
                     AIHDYFIGRTDNLTDAINKRHAEIYKGLFKAELFNGKVLKQLGTVTTTEHENALLRSFD
                     KFTTYFSGFYENRKNVFSAEDISTAIPHRIVQDNFPKFKENCHIFTRLITAVPSLREHF
                     ENVKKAIGIFVSTSIEEVFSFPFYNQLLTQTQIDLYNQLLGGISREAGTEKIKGLNEVL
                     NLAIQKNDETAHIIASLPHRFIPLFKQILSDRNTLSFILEEFKSDEEVIQSFCKYKTLL
                     RNENVLETAEALFNELNSIDLTHIFISHKKLETISSALCDHWDTLRNALYERRISELTG
                     KITKSAKEKVQRSLKHEDINLQEIISAAGKELSEAFKQKTSEILSHAHAALDQPLPTTL
                     KKQEEKEILKSQLDSLLGLYHLLDWFAVDESNEVDPEFSARLTGIKLEMEPSLSFYNKA
                     RNYATKKPYSVEKFKLNFQMPTLASGWDVNKEKNNGAILFVKNGLYYLGIMPKQKGRYK
                     ALSFEPTEKTSEGFDKMYYDYFPDAAKMIPKCSTQLKAVTAHFQTHTTPILLSNNFIEP
                     LEITKEIYDLNNPEKEPKKFQTAYAKKTGDQKGYREALCKWIDFTRDFLSKYTKTTSID
                     LSSLRPSSQYKDLGEYYAELNPLLYHISFQRIAEKEIMDAVETGKLYLFQIYNKDFAKG
                     HHGKPNLHTLYWTGLFSPENLAKTSIKLNGQAELFYRPKSRMKRMAHRLGEKMLNKKLK
                     DQKTPIPDTLYQELYDYVNHRLSHDLSDEARALLPNVITKEVSHEIIKDRRFTSDKFFF
                     HVPITLNYQAANSPSKFNQRVNAYLKEHPETPIIGIDRGERNLIYITVIDSTGKILEQR
                     SLNTIQQFDYQKKLDNREKERVAARQAWSVVGTIKDLKQGYLSQVIHEIVDLMIHYQAV
                     VVLENLNFGFKSKRTGIAEKAVYQQFEKMLIDKLNCLVLKDYPAEKVGGVLNPYQLTDQ
                     FTSFAKMGTQSGFLFYVPAPYTSKIDPLTGFVDPFVWKTIKNHESRKHFLEGFDFLHYD
                     VKTGDFILHFKMNRNLSFQRGLPGFMPAWDIVFEKNETQFDAKGTPFIAGKRIVPVIEN
                     HRFTGRYRDLYPANELIALLEEKGIVFRDGSNILPKLLENDDSHAIDTMVALIRSVLQM
                     RNSNAATGEDYINSPVRDLNGVCFDSRFQNPEWPMDADANGAYHIALKGQLLLNHLKES
                     KDLKLQNGISNQDWLAYIQELRN"
     regulatory      4840..4849
                     /regulatory_class="other"
                     /note="vertebrate consensus sequence for strong initiation
                     of translation (Kozak, 1987)"
     CDS             complement(8490..8510)
                     /codon_start=1
                     /product="tobacco etch virus (TEV) protease recognition and
                     cleavage site"
                     /label=TEV site
                     /translation="ENLYFQG"
     CDS             complement(8517..8534)
                     /codon_start=1
                     /product="thrombin recognition and cleavage site"
                     /label=thrombin site
                     /translation="LVPRGS"
     regulatory      8687..8696
                     /regulatory_class="other"
                     /note="vertebrate consensus sequence for strong initiation
                     of translation (Kozak, 1987)"
     CDS             complement(9651..9668)
                     /codon_start=1
                     /product="6xHis affinity tag"
                     /label=6xHis
                     /translation="HHHHHH"
     RBS             9682..9704
                     /note="efficient ribosome binding site from bacteriophage
                     T7 gene 10 (Olins and Rangwala, 1989)"
     protein_bind    9719..9743
                     /label=lac operator
                     /bound_moiety="lac repressor encoded by lacI"
                     /note="The lac repressor binds to the lac operator to
                     inhibit transcription in E. coli. This inhibition can be
                     relieved by adding lactose or
                     isopropyl-beta-D-thiogalactopyranoside (IPTG)."
     primer_bind     complement(9743..9762)
                     /label=T7
                     /note="T7 promoter, forward primer"
     promoter        complement(9744..9762)
                     /label=T7 promoter
                     /note="promoter for bacteriophage T7 RNA polymerase"
     primer_bind     complement(9846..9865)
                     /label=pBRrevBam
                     /note="pBR322 vectors, tet region, downstream of BamHI,
                     reverse primer"
     promoter        10071..10148
                     /gene="lacI"
                     /label=lacI promoter
     CDS             10149..525
                     /codon_start=1
                     /gene="lacI"
                     /product="lac repressor"
                     /label=lacI
                     /note="The lac repressor binds to the lac operator to
                     inhibit transcription in E. coli. This inhibition can be
                     relieved by adding lactose or
                     isopropyl-beta-D-thiogalactopyranoside (IPTG)."
                     /translation="MKPVTLYDVAEYAGVSYQTVSRVVNQASHVSAKTREKVEAAMAEL
                     NYIPNRVAQQLAGKQSLLIGVATSSLALHAPSQIVAAIKSRADQLGASVVVSMVERSGV
                     EACKAAVHNLLAQRVSGLIINYPLDDQDAIAVEAACTNVPALFLDVSDQTPINSIIFSH
                     EDGTRLGVEHLVALGHQQIALLAGPLSSVSARLRLAGWHKYLTRNQIQPIAEREGDWSA
                     MSGFQQTMQMLNEGIVPTAMLVANDQMALGAMRAITESGLRVGADISVVGYDDTEDSSC
                     YIPPLTTIKQDFRLLGQTSVDRLLQLSQGQAVKGNQLLPVSLVKRKTTLAPNTQTASPR
                     ALADSLMQLARQVSRLESGQ"
     primer_bind     complement(10168..10187)
                     /label=LacI-R
                     /note="LacI, reverse primer"
ORIGIN
        1 ggcccattaa gttctgtctc ggcgcgtctg cgtctggctg gctggcataa atatctcact
       61 cgcaatcaaa ttcagccgat agcggaacgg gaaggcgact ggagtgccat gtccggtttt
      121 caacaaacca tgcaaatgct gaatgagggc atcgttccca ctgcgatgct ggttgccaac
      181 gatcagatgg cgctgggcgc aatgcgcgcc attaccgagt ccgggctgcg cgttggtgcg
      241 gatatctcgg tagtgggata cgacgatacc gaagacagct catgttatat cccgccgtta
      301 accaccatca aacaggattt tcgcctgctg gggcaaacca gcgtggaccg cttgctgcaa
      361 ctctctcagg gccaggcggt gaagggcaat cagctgttgc ccgtctcact ggtgaaaaga
      421 aaaaccaccc tggcgcccaa tacgcaaacc gcctctcccc gcgcgttggc cgattcatta
      481 atgcagctgg cacgacaggt ttcccgactg gaaagcgggc agtgagcgca acgcaattaa
      541 tgtaagttag ctcactcatt aggcaccggg atctcgaccg atgcccttga gagccttcaa
      601 cccagtcagc tccttccggt gggcgcgggg catgactatc gtcgccgcac ttatgactgt
      661 cttctttatc atgcaactcg taggacaggt gccggcagcg ctctgggtca ttttcggcga
      721 ggaccgcttt cgctggagcg cgacgatgat cggcctgtcg cttgcggtat tcggaatctt
      781 gcacgccctc gctcaagcct tcgtcactgg tcccgccacc aaacgtttcg gcgagaagca
      841 ggccattatc gccggcatgg cggccccacg ggtgcgcatg atcgtgctcc tgtcgttgag
      901 gacccggcta ggctggcggg gttgccttac tggttagcag aatgaatcac cgatacgcga
      961 gcgaacgtga agcgactgct gctgcaaaac gtctgcgacc tgagcaacaa catgaatggt
     1021 cttcggtttc cgtgtttcgt aaagtctgga aacgcggaag tcagcgccct gcaccattat
     1081 gttccggatc tgcatcgcag gatgctgctg gctaccctgt ggaacaccta catctgtatt
     1141 aacgaagcgc tggcattgac cctgagtgat ttttctctgg tcccgccgca tccataccgc
     1201 cagttgttta ccctcacaac gttccagtaa ccgggcatgt tcatcatcag taacccgtat
     1261 cgtgagcatc ctctctcgtt tcatcggtat cattaccccc atgaacagaa atccccctta
     1321 cacggaggca tcagtgacca aacaggaaaa aaccgccctt aacatggccc gctttatcag
     1381 aagccagaca ttaacgcttc tggagaaact caacgagctg gacgcggatg aacaggcaga
     1441 catctgtgaa tcgcttcacg accacgctga tgagctttac cgcagctgcc tcgcgcgttt
     1501 cggtgatgac ggtgaaaacc tctgacacat gcagctcccg gagacggtca cagcttgtct
     1561 gtaagcggat gccgggagca gacaagcccg tcagggcgcg tcagcgggtg ttggcgggtg
     1621 tcggggcgca gccatgaccc agtcacgtag cgatagcgga gtgtatactg gcttaactat
     1681 gcggcatcag agcagattgt actgagagtg caccattgcg gtgtgaaata ccgcacagat
     1741 gcgtaaggag aaaataccgc atcaggcgct cttccgcttc ctcgctcact gactcgctgc
     1801 gctcggtcgt tcggctgcgg cgagcggtat cagctcactc aaaggcggta atacggttat
     1861 ccacagaatc aggggataac gcaggaaaga acatgtgagc aaaaggccag caaaaggcca
     1921 ggaaccgtaa aaaggccgcg ttgctggcgt ttttccatag gctccgcccc cctgacgagc
     1981 atcacaaaaa tcgacgctca agtcagaggt ggcgaaaccc gacaggacta taaagatacc
     2041 aggcgtttcc ccctggaagc tccctcgtgc gctctcctgt tccgaccctg ccgcttaccg
     2101 gatacctgtc cgcctttctc ccttcgggaa gcgtggcgct ttctcatagc tcacgctgta
     2161 ggtatctcag ttcggtgtag gtcgttcgct ccaagctggg ctgtgtgcac gaaccccccg
     2221 ttcagcccga ccgctgcgcc ttatccggta actatcgtct tgagtccaac ccggtaagac
     2281 acgacttatc gccactggca gcagccactg gtaacaggat tagcagagcg aggtatgtag
     2341 gcggtgctac agagttcttg aagtggtggc ctaactacgg ctacactaga aggacagtat
     2401 ttggtatctg cgctctgctg aagccagtta ccttcggaaa aagagttggt agctcttgat
     2461 ccggcaaaca aaccaccgct ggtagcggtg gtttttttgt ttgcaagcag cagattacgc
     2521 gcagaaaaaa aggatctcaa gaagatcctt tgatcttttc tacggggtct gacgctcagt
     2581 ggaacgaaaa ctcacgttaa gggattttgg tcatgagatt atcaaaaagg atcttcacct
     2641 agatcctttt aaattaaaaa tgaagtttta aatcaatcta aagtatatat gagtaaactt
     2701 ggtctgacag ttaccaatgc ttaatcagtg aggcacctat ctcagcgatc tgtctatttc
     2761 gttcatccat agttgcctga ctccccgtcg tgtagataac tacgatacgg gagggcttac
     2821 catctggccc cagtgctgca atgataccgc gactaccacg ctcaccggct ccagatttat
     2881 cagcaataaa ccagccagcc ggaagggccg agcgcagaag tggtcctgca actttatccg
     2941 cctccatcca gtctattaat tgttgccggg aagctagagt aagtagttcg ccagttaata
     3001 gtttgcgcaa cgttgttgcc attgctgcag gcatcgtggt gtcacgctcg tcgtttggta
     3061 tggcttcatt cagctccggt tcccaacgat caaggcgagt tacatgatcc cccatgttgt
     3121 gcaaaaaagc ggttagctcc ttcggtcctc cgatcgttgt cagaagtaag ttggccgcag
     3181 tgttatcact catggttatg gcagcactgc ataattctct tactgtcatg ccatccgtaa
     3241 gatgcttttc tgtgactggt gagtactcaa ccaagtcatt ctgagaatag tgtatgcggc
     3301 gaccgagttg ctcttgcccg gcgtcaatac gggataatac cgcgccacat agcagaactt
     3361 taaaagtgct catcattgga aaacgttctt cggggcgaaa actctcaagg atcttaccgc
     3421 tgttgagatc cagttcgatg taacccactc gtgcacccaa ctgatcttca gcatctttta
     3481 ctttcaccag cgtttctggg tgagcaaaaa caggaaggca aaatgccgca aaaaagggaa
     3541 taagggcgac acggaaatgt tgaatactca tactcttcct ttttcaatat tattgaagca
     3601 tttatcaggg ttattgtctc atgagcggat acatatttga atgtatttag aaaaataaac
     3661 aaataggggt tccgcgcaca tttccccgaa aagtgccacc taaattgtaa gcgttaatat
     3721 tttgttaaaa ttcgcgttaa atttttgtta aatcagctca ttttttaacc aataggccga
     3781 aatcggcaaa atcccttata aatcaaaaga atagaccgag atagggttga gtgttgttcc
     3841 agtttggaac aagagtccac tattaaagaa cgtggactcc aacgtcaaag gnnnnnnnnn
     3901 nnnnnnnnnn nnnnnnnnnn nnnnnnnnnn nnnnnnnnnn tnnnnnnnnn nnnnnnnnnn
     3961 nnnnnnnnnn nnnnnnnnnn nnnnnnnnnn nnnnnnnnnn nnnnnnnnnn nnnnnnnnnn
     4021 nnnnnnnnnn nngnnnnnnn nnnnnnnnnn nnnnnnnnnn nnnnnnnnnn nnnnnnnnnn
     4081 nnnnnnnnnn nnnnnnnnnn nnnnnnnnnn nnnnnnnnnn nnnnnnnnnn nnnnnnnnnn
     4141 nnnnnnnnnn nnnnnnnccc attcgccaat ccggatatag ttcctccttt cagcaaaaaa
     4201 cccctcaaga cccgtttaga ggccccaagg ggttatgcta gttattgctc agcggtggca
     4261 gcagccaact cagcttcctt tcgggctttg ttagcagccg gatctcagtg gtggtggtgg
     4321 tggtgctcga caagctttta ctcgtgccat tcaattttct gggcttcaaa gatatcgttc
     4381 aggcctttat catcatcatc tttataatcg ctaccaccac cctcgaggct ttaggcatag
     4441 tcggggacat catatgggta tgcataatca ggcacgtcgt agggataagc gtaatctgga
     4501 acatcgtatg ggtaggatcc ctttttcttt tttgcctggc cggccttttt cgtggccgcc
     4561 ggccttttgt tgcgcagctc ctggatgtag gccagccagt cctgattgga gatgccgttc
     4621 tgcagcttca gatccttgct ctccttcagg tgattcagca gcagctggcc cttcagggcg
     4681 atgtggtagg cgccattggc atcggcgtcc atgggccact ctgggttctg aaaccgggag
     4741 tcgaagcaca cgccattcag atcgcgcacg gggctgttga tatagtcctc gcctgtggcg
     4801 gcattggagt tccgcatctg cagcacgctg cggatcaggg ccaccatggt gtcgatggcg
     4861 tgagaatcgt cattctccag cagctttggc aggatgttgg agccatccct gaacacgatg
     4921 cccttctcct ccagcagggc gatcagctcg ttggcaggat acaggtcccg gtatctgccg
     4981 gtgaatctgt gattctcgat cactggcacg attctcttgc cggcgatgaa aggggtgccc
     5041 ttggcgtcaa actgtgtctc gttcttctcg aacacgatat cccatgcagg cataaagccg
     5101 ggcaggcccc tctggaagga cagatttctg ttcatcttaa agtgcaggat gaagtcgccg
     5161 gttttcacgt cgtagtgcag aaagtcgaag ccctccagga agtgcttgcg gctctcgtga
     5221 ttcttgatgg ttttccacac gaaggggtcc acgaagccgg tcaggggatc gatcttagat
     5281 gtatatgggg caggcacgta aaacaggaag ccagactggg tgcccatctt ggcaaaggag
     5341 gtgaactggt ctgtcagctg gtatgggttc agcacgcctc ccactttctc tgctggatag
     5401 tccttcagca ccaggcaatt cagcttatcg atcagcatct tctcgaactg ctggtacacg
     5461 gccttctcgg cgatgccggt cctcttgctc ttaaagccga aattcaggtt ctccagcacc
     5521 accacggcct ggtagtggat catcaggtcc acgatctcgt ggatgacctg gctcagatag
     5581 ccctgcttca gatccttgat tgtgcccacc acagaccagg cctgccttgc tgccaccctc
     5641 tccttctccc tgttgtccag cttcttctgg taatcaaact gctggatggt gttcaggctc
     5701 cgctgctcca ggatcttgcc ggtggagtcg atcactgtga tatagatcag gtttctctcg
     5761 ccccgatcga tgccgatgat aggtgtctcg gggtgctcct tcaggtaggc attcaccctc
     5821 tggttgaact tagatgggga attggcggcc tgatagttca gtgtgatagg cacgtggaaa
     5881 aagaacttgt cgctggtaaa gcgcctatcc ttgatgatct cgtgagacac ctccttggtg
     5941 atcacgttgg gcagcagggc cctggcctca tcagacaggt cgtgggacag tctgtgattc
     6001 acatagtcgt acagctcctg gtacagggtg tcggggattg gggttttctg atccttcagc
     6061 ttcttgttca gcatcttctc tcccagccgg tgtgccatcc tcttcatcct ggacttaggg
     6121 cggtagaaca gctcggcctg gccattcagc ttgatgcttg tcttggccag gttctctgga
     6181 gaaaacaggc cggtccaata cagtgtgtgc agattaggct tgccgtggtg gcccttggca
     6241 aagtccttgt tatagatctg gaacaggtac agcttgcctg tctccacggc atccatgatc
     6301 tccttctcgg cgattctctg gaagctgatg tggtacagca ggggattcag ctcggcatag
     6361 tactcgccca ggtccttata ctgagaggat ggccgcaggc tagacagatc gatagaggtt
     6421 gtcttggtat acttggacag aaaatccctt gtgaagtcga tccacttgca cagggcctct
     6481 ctgtagccct tctggtcgcc ggttttcttg gcgtaggctg tctgaaactt ctttggctcc
     6541 ttctcaggat tgttcaggtc gtagatctcc tttgtgatct ccagaggctc gatgaaattg
     6601 ttggacagca ggatgggggt tgtgtgggtc tgaaagtggg ctgtcacggc cttcagctgg
     6661 gtgctgcact ttgggatcat cttggcggca tcagggaagt agtcatagta catcttatca
     6721 aagccctcgc tggttttctc tgtgggctcg aagctcaggg ccttatacct gcccttctgc
     6781 tttggcatga tgcccagata gtacaggccg ttcttcacaa acaggatggc gccattgttc
     6841 ttctccttat tcacgtccca gccagaggcc agtgtaggca tctgaaagtt cagcttgaac
     6901 ttctccacgg agtagggctt cttggtggca taatttctgg ccttgttgta gaagctcaga
     6961 gaaggctcca tctccagctt gatgccggtc agccgggcag agaactcggg gtccacctcg
     7021 ttggactcat ccacggcaaa ccagtccagc aggtggtaca ggcccagcag gctgtccagc
     7081 tgagacttca ggatctcctt ctcctcctgc ttcttcaggg ttgtaggcag tggctgatcc
     7141 agggcggcgt gtgcgtggga caggatctcg ctggttttct gcttgaaggc ctcgctcagc
     7201 tccttgcctg cggcagagat gatctcctgc aggttgatat cctcgtgctt caggctgcgc
     7261 tgcaccttct ccttggcaga cttggtgatc ttgcctgtca gctcggagat tctccgctca
     7321 tacagggcat tcctcagtgt atcccagtgg tcgcacaggg cgctgctgat tgtctccagc
     7381 ttcttgtggc tgatgaagat gtgtgtcagg tcgatgctgt tcagctcgtt aaacagggcc
     7441 tcggctgtct ccagcacgtt ctcgtttctc agcagtgtct tgtacttgca gaaggactgg
     7501 atcacttcct cgtcgctctt aaactcctcc aggatgaaag acagggtgtt cctatcggac
     7561 aggatctgct taaacagggg gatgaatctg tgtggcaggg aggcgatgat gtgggctgtc
     7621 tcatcattct tctggatggc cagattcagc acctcgttca ggcccttgat cttctcggtg
     7681 cctgcctccc gagagattcc tcccagcagc tggttataca ggtcgatctg ggtctgtgtc
     7741 agcagctggt tataaaaagg gaaggaaaac acctcctcga tggaggtgct cacgaagatg
     7801 ccgatggcct tcttcacgtt ctcaaagtgc tcccgcaggc tgggcacggc ggtgatcagg
     7861 cgtgtgaaga tgtgacaatt ctccttaaac ttggggaagt tgtcctgcac gatgcggtgt
     7921 gggatggctg tgctgatatc ctcggcgctg aacacgttct tcctgttctc ataaaagccg
     7981 gagaagtagg ttgtaaactt gtcgaagctc cgcagcaggg cgttctcgtg ctcggttgtg
     8041 gtcacggtgc ccagctgctt cagcaccttg ccattaaaca gctcggcctt gaacaggccc
     8101 ttgtagatct cggcgtgtct cttattgatg gcatcggtca ggttgtctgt ccggccgatg
     8161 aagtagtcgt ggatggcatt gcgatatgtg gcctgctcct cgatcagggc gttccttgtc
     8221 tcctcggttt tctcctttct ataggagtcg atggcggcgc tcaggttctc ccaatccagc
     8281 tgcaccagct gcaggcactg gtcggcatag gtcttgtaga tccgatcgat gatgggcttc
     8341 agctccttgt agtgatcatt gcgggccttg tcctcctcga tgaagccctg ctcctggatg
     8401 tgcttcaggg tcttgccctg tgggatcagc tcaaaccgca gtgtcttgct cacctgatac
     8461 aggttggtaa agccctcgaa ctgtgtcatt ccctgaaaat acagattttc gctagcgcta
     8521 ccacgcggaa ccagggatcc ggtgcttgca ccggtctggg catctttcag ggcttcatca
     8581 acggtctgac gacctgatgc ggcattaatc actgcggtac gaacggcata ccaaaatgcg
     8641 ctcatctgcg gaatattcgg cataatttcg cctttctgtg cattttccat ggtggctgca
     8701 atacgcggat ctttaaccag ttcttcttca tagcttttca gtgcaactgc acccagcggt
     8761 ttatctttat tcactgcttc cagaccttca tcggtcagca gatagttttc cagaaattct
     8821 tttgccagtt ctttgttcgg gcttgctgca ttaatacctg cgctcagaac accaacaaac
     8881 ggtttgctcg gctgaccttt aaatgtcggc agaacggtaa caccataatt cactttgctg
     8941 gtatcaatat ttgaccatgc ccacggacca ttaattgtca ttgcggtttc acctttgtta
     9001 aatgctgctt ctgcaatgct ataatcggta tcggcgttca tgtgtttgtt tttaatcaga
     9061 tcaaccagaa aggtcagacc ggcttttgca cccgcattat caacacccac gtctttgata
     9121 tcatatttgc cgttttcata tttgaatgca tagccaccat ctgctgcaat cagaggccag
     9181 gtaaaatacg gttcttgcag attaaacatc agtgcgcttt taccttttgc tttcagttct
     9241 ttatccagtg ccggaatttc ttcccaggtt ttaggcggat tcggcagcag atctttgtta
     9301 tagatcaggc tcagtgcttc aactgcaatc ggatatgcaa tcagtttacc gttatagcga
     9361 actgcatccc aggtaaacgg atacagtttg tcctgaaatg ctttatccgg tgtaatttct
     9421 gccagcagac cgctctgtgc ataaccacca aaacgatcat gtgcccaaaa gataatatcc
     9481 ggaccatcac cggttgctgc aacctgcgga aatttttctt ccagtttatc cggatgttca
     9541 acggtcactt taatgccggt atctttttcg aattttttgc caacttctgc cagaccatta
     9601 tagcctttat cgccattgat ccaaataacc agtttgcctt cttcgatttt gtgatggtga
     9661 tgatgatgac ccatatgtat atctccttct taaagttaaa caaaattatt tctagagggg
     9721 aattgttatc cgctcacaat tcccctatag tgagtcgtat taatttcgcg ggatcgagat
     9781 ctcgatcctc tacgccggac gcatcgtggc cggcatcacc ggcgccacag gtgcggttgc
     9841 tggcgcctat atcgccgaca tcaccgatgg ggaagatcgg gctcgccact tcgggctcat
     9901 gagcgcttgt ttcggcgtgg gtatggtggc aggccccgtg gccgggggac tgttgggcgc
     9961 catctccttg catgcaccat tccttgcggc ggcggtgctc aacggcctca acctactact
    10021 gggctgcttc ctaatgcagg agtcgcataa gggagagcgt cgagatcccg gacaccatcg
    10081 aatggcgcaa aacctttcgc ggtatggcat gatagcgccc ggaagagagt caattcaggg
    10141 tggtgaatgt gaaaccagta acgttatacg atgtcgcaga gtatgccggt gtctcttatc
    10201 agaccgtttc ccgcgtggtg aaccaggcca gccacgtttc tgcgaaaacg cgggaaaaag
    10261 tggaagcggc gatggcggag ctgaattaca ttcccaaccg cgtggcacaa caactggcgg
    10321 gcaaacagtc gttgctgatt ggcgttgcca cctccagtct ggccctgcac gcgccgtcgc
    10381 aaattgtcgc ggcgattaaa tctcgcgccg atcaactggg tgccagcgtg gtggtgtcga
    10441 tggtagaacg aagcggcgtc gaagcctgta aagcggcggt gcacaatctt ctcgcgcaac
    10501 gcgtcagtgg gctgatcatt aactatccgc tggatgacca ggatgccatt gctgtggaag
    10561 ctgcctgcac taatgttccg gcgttatttc ttgatgtctc tgaccagaca cccatcaaca
    10621 gtattatttt ctcccatgaa gacggtacgc gactgggcgt ggagcatctg gtcgcattgg
    10681 gtcaccagca aatcgcgctg ttagcg
//
